>Addgene plasmid #65843 | pcDNA3.2-C11orf83-V5 | depositor full sequence | sequence record 112006 | pcDNA3.2-C11orf83-V5 sequence 5832 bps
TCGACGGATCGGGAGATCTCCCGATCCCCTATGGTCGACTCTCAGTACAATCTGCTCTGATGCCGCATAG
TTAAGCCAGTATCTGCTCCCTGCTTGTGTGTTGGAGGTCGCTGAGTAGTGCGCGAGCAAAATTTAAGCTA
CAACAAGGCAAGGCTTGACCGACAATTGCATGAAGAATCTGCTTAGGGTTAGGCGTTTTGCGCTGCTTCG
CGATGTACGGGCCAGATATACGCGTTGACATTGATTATTGACTAGTTATTAATAGTAATCAATTACGGGG
TCATTAGTTCATAGCCCATATATGGAGTTCCGCGTTACATAACTTACGGTAAATGGCCCGCCTGGCTGAC
CGCCCAACGACCCCCGCCCATTGACGTCAATAATGACGTATGTTCCCATAGTAACGCCAATAGGGACTTT
CCATTGACGTCAATGGGTGGACTATTTACGGTAAACTGCCCACTTGGCAGTACATCAAGTGTATCATATG
CCAAGTACGCCCCCTATTGACGTCAATGACGGTAAATGGCCCGCCTGGCATTATGCCCAGTACATGACCT
TATGGGACTTTCCTACTTGGCAGTACATCTACGTATTAGTCATCGCTATTACCATGGTGATGCGGTTTTG
GCAGTACATCAATGGGCGTGGATAGCGGTTTGACTCACGGGGATTTCCAAGTCTCCACCCCATTGACGTC
AATGGGAGTTTGTTTTGGCACCAAAATCAACGGGACTTTCCAAAATGTCGTAACAACTCCGCCCCATTGA
CGCAAATGGGCGGTAGGCGTGTACGGTGGGAGGTCTATATAAGCAGAGCTCTCTGGCTAACTAGAGAACC
CACTGCTTACTGGCTTATCGAAATTAATACGACTCACTATAGGGAGACCCAAGCTGGCTAGTTAAGCTAT
CAACAAGTTTGTACAAAAAAGCAGGCTCCGCGGCCGCCTTGTTTAACTTTAAGAAGGAGCCCTTCACCAT
GGATTCCTTGCGGAAAATGCTGATCTCAGTCGCAATGCTGGGCGCAGGGGCTGGCGTGGGCTACGCGCTC
CTCGTTATCGTGACCCCGGGAGAGCGGCGGAAGCAGGAAATGCTAAAGGAGATGCCACTGCAGGACCCAA
GGAGCAGGGAGGAGGCGGCCAGGACCCAGCAGCTATTGCTGGCCACTCTGCAGGAGGCAGCGACCACGCA
GGAGAACGTGGCCTGGAGGAAGAACTGGATGGTTGGCGGCGAAGGCGGCGCCGGCGGGAGGTCACCGAAG
GGTGGGCGCGCCGACCCAGCTTTCTTGTACAAAGTGGTTGATCTAGAGGGCCCGCGGTTCGAAGGTAAGC
CTATCCCTAACCCTCTCCTCGGTCTCGATTCTACGCGTACCGGTTAGTAATGAGTTTAAACGGGGGAGGC
TAACTGAAACACGGAAGGAGACAATACCGGAAGGAACCCGCGCTATGACGGCAATAAAAAGACAGAATAA
AACGCACGGGTGTTGGGTCGTTTGTTCATAAACGCGGGGTTCGGTCCCAGGGCTGGCACTCTGTCGATAC
CCCACCGAGACCCCATTGGGGCCAATACGCCCGCGTTTCTTCCTTTTCCCCACCCCACCCCCCAAGTTCG
GGTGAAGGCCCAGGGCTCGCAGCCAACGTCGGGGCGGCAGGCCCTGCCATAGCAGATCTGCGCAGCTGGG
GCTCTAGGGGGTATCCCC
[124 nt withheld, positions 1699-1822]
C
[32 nt withheld, positions 1824-1855]
CA
[57 nt withheld, positions 1858-1914]
A
[49 nt withheld, positions 1916-1964]
CCTTTGACGTTGGAGTCCACGTTCTTT
[37 nt withheld, positions 1992-2028]
ACCCTATCTCGGTCTATTCTTTTGATTTATAAGGGATTTTGGGGATTTCGGCCTATTGGTTAAAAAATGA
GCTGATTTAACAAAAATTTAACGCGAATTAATTCTGTGGAATGTGTGTCAGTTAGGGTGTGGAAAGTCCC
CAGGCTCCCCAGCAGGCAGAAGTATGCAAAGCATGCATCTCAATTAGTCAGCAACCAGGTGTGGAAAGTC
CCCAGGCTCCCCAGCAGGCAGAAGTATGCAAAGCATGCATCTCAATTAGTCAGCAACCATAGTCCCGCCC
CTAACTCCGCCCATCCCGCCCCTAACTCCGCCCAGTTCCGCCCATTCTCCGCCCCATGGCTGACTAATTT
TTTTTATTTATGCAGAGGCCGAGGCCGCCTCTGCCTCTGAGCTATTCCAGAAGTAGTGAGGAGGCTTTTT
TGGAGGCCTAGGCTTTTGCAAAAAGCTCCCGGGAGCTTGTATATCCATTTTCGGATCTGATCAAGAGACA
GGATGAGGATCGTTTCGCATGATTGAACAAGATGGATTGCACGCAGGTTCTCCGGCCGCTTGGGTGGAGA
GGCTATTCGGCTATGACTGGGCACAACAGACAATCGGCTGCTCTGATGCCGCCGTGTTCCGGCTGTCAGC
GCAGGGGCGCCCGGTTCTTTTTGTCAAGACCGACCTGTCCGGTGCCCTGAATGAACTGCAGGACGAGGCA
GCGCGGCTATCGTGGCTGGCCACGACGGGCGTTCCTTGCGCAGCTGTGCTCGACGTTGTCACTGAAGCGG
GAAGGGACTGGCTGCTATTGGGCGAAGTGCCGGGGCAGGATCTCCTGTCATCTCACCTTGCTCCTGCCGA
GAAAGTATCCATCATGGCTGATGCAATGCGGCGGCTGCATACGCTTGATCCGGCTACCTGCCCATTCGAC
CACCAAGCGAAACATCGCATCGAGCGAGCACGTACTCGGATGGAAGCCGGTCTTGTCGATCAGGATGATC
TGGACGAAGAGCATCAGGGGCTCGCGCCAGCCGAACTGTTCGCCAGGCTCAAGGCGCGCATGCCCGACGG
CGAGGATCTCGTCGTGACCCATGGCGATGCCTGCTTGCCGAATATCATGGTGGAAAATGGCCGCTTTTCT
GGATTCATCGACTGTGGCCGGCTGGGTGTGGCGGACCGCTATCAGGACATAGCGTTGGCTACCCGTGATA
TTGCTGAAGAGCTTGGCGGCGAATGGGCTGACCGCTTCCTCGTGCTTTACGGTATCGCCGCTCCCGATTC
GCAGCGCATCGCCTTCTATCGCCTTCTTGACGAGTTCTTCTGAGCGGGACTCTGGGGTTCGCGAAATGAC
CGACCAAGCGACGCCCAACCTGCCATCACGAGATTTCGATTCCACCGCCGCCTTCTATGAAAGGTTGGGC
TTCGGAATCGTTTTCCGGGACGCCGGCTGGATGATCCTCCAGCGCGGGGATCTCATGCTGGAGTTCTTCG
CCCACCCCAACTTGTTTATTGCAGCTTATAATGGTTACAAATAAAGCAATAGCATCACAAATTTCACAAA
TAAAGCATTTTTTTCACTGCATTCTAGTTGTGGTTTGTCCAAACTCATCAATGTATCTTATCATGTCTGT
ATACCGTCGACCTCTAGCTAGAGCTTGGCGTAATCATGGTCATAGCTGTTTCCTGTGTGAAATTGTTATC
CGCTCACAATTCCACACAACATACGAGCCGGAAGCATAAAGTGTAAAGCCTGGGGTGCCTAATGAGTGAG
CTAACTCACATTAATTGCGTTGCGCTCACTGCCCGCTTTCCAGTCGGGAAACCTGTCGTGCCAGCTGCAT
TAATGAATCGGCCAACGCGCGGGGAGAGGCGGTTTGCGTATTGGGCGCTCTTCCGCTTCCTCGCTCACTG
ACTCGCTGCGCTCGGTCGTTCGGCTGCGGCGAGCGGTATCAGCTCACTCAAAGGCGGTAATACGGTTATC
CACAGAATCAGGGGATAACGCAGGAAAGAACATGTGAGCAAAAGGCCAGCAAAAGGCCAGGAACCGTAAA
AAGGCCGCGTTGCTGGCGTTTTTCCATAGGCTCCGCCCCCCTGACGAGCATCACAAAAATCGACGCTCAA
GTCAGAGGTGGCGAAACCCGACAGGACTATAAAGATACCAGGCGTTTCCCCCTGGAAGCTCCCTCGTGCG
CTCTCCTGTTCCGACCCTGCCGCTTACCGGATACCTGTCCGCCTTTCTCCCTTCGGGAAGCGTGGCGCTT
TCTCAATGCTCACGCTGTAGGTATCTCAGTTCGGTGTAGGTCGTTCGCTCCAAGCTGGGCTGTGTGCACG
AACCCCCCGTTCAGCCCGACCGCTGCGCCTTATCCGGTAACTATCGTCTTGAGTCCAACCCGGTAAGACA
CGACTTATCGCCACTGGCAGCAGCCACTGGTAACAGGATTAGCAGAGCGAGGTATGTAGGCGGTGCTACA
GAGTTCTTGAAGTGGTGGCCTAACTACGGCTACACTAGAAGGACAGTATTTGGTATCTGCGCTCTGCTGA
AGCCAGTTACCTTCGGAAAAAGAGTTGGTAGCTCTTGATCCGGCAAACAAACCACCGCTGGTAGCGGTGG
TTTTTTTGTTTGCAAGCAGCAGATTACGCGCAGAAAAAAAGGATCTCAAGAAGATCCTTTGATCTTTTCT
ACGGGGTCTGACGCTCAGTGGAACGAAAACTCACGTTAAGGGATTTTGGTCATGAGATTATCAAAAAGGA
TCTTCACCTAGATCCTTTTAAATTAAAAATGAAGTTTTAAATCAATCTAAAGTATATATGAGTAAACTTG
GTCTGACAGTTACCAATGCTTAATCAGTGAGGCACCTATCTCAGCGATCTGTCTATTTCGTTCATCCATA
GTTGCCTGACTCCCCGTCGTGTAGATAACTACGATACGGGAGGGCTTACCATCTGGCCCCAGTGCTGCAA
TGATACCGCGAGACCCACGCTCACCGGCTCCAGATTTATCAGCAATAAACCAGCCAGCCGGAAGGGCCGA
GCGCAGAAGTGGTCCTGCAACTTTATCCGCCTCCATCCAGTCTATTAATTGTTGCCGGGAAGCTAGAGTA
AGTAGTTCGCCAGTTAATAGTTTGCGCAACGTTGTTGCCATTGCTACAGGCATCGTGGTGTCACGCTCGT
CGTTTGGTATGGCTTCATTCAGCTCCGGTTCCCAACGATCAAGGCGAGTTACATGATCCCCCATGTTGTG
CAAAAAAGCGGTTAGCTCCTTCGGTCCTCCGATCGTTGTCAGAAGTAAGTTGGCCGCAGTGTTATCACTC
ATGGTTATGGCAGCACTGCATAATTCTCTTACTGTCATGCCATCCGTAAGATGCTTTTCTGTGACTGGTG
AGTACTCAACCAAGTCATTCTGAGAATAGTGTATGCGGCGACCGAGTTGCTCTTGCCCGGCGTCAATACG
GGATAATACCGCGCCACATAGCAGAACTTTAAAAGTGCTCATCATTGGAAAACGTTCTTCGGGGCGAAAA
CTCTCAAGGATCTTACCGCTGTTGAGATCCAGTTCGATGTAACCCACTCGTGCACCCAACTGATCTTCAG
CATCTTTTACTTTCACCAGCGTTTCTGGGTGAGCAAAAACAGGAAGGCAAAATGCCGCAAAAAAGGGAAT
AAGGGCGACACGGAAATGTTGAATACTCATACTCTTCCTTTTTCAATATTATTGAAGCATTTATCAGGGT
TATTGTCTCATGAGCGGATACATATTTGAATGTATTTAGAAAAATAAACAAATAGGGGTTCCGCGCACAT
TTCCCCGAAAAGTGCCACCTGACG
Features (pLannotate 1.2.2; 24 found; start..end, strand, type, name):
     38..82      -  misc_feature   bom (fragment): basis of mobility region from pBR322
    237..616     +  enhancer       CMV enhancer: human cytomegalovirus immediate early enhancer
    617..820     +  promoter       CMV promoter: human cytomegalovirus (CMV) immediate early promoter
    816..849     +  LTR            5' LTR (truncated) (fragment): truncated 5' long terminal repeat (LTR) from HIV-1
    865..883     +  promoter       T7 promoter: promoter for bacteriophage T7 RNA polymerase
    913..937     +  protein_bind   attB1: mutant version of attB; recombination site for the Gateway® BP reaction BP Clonase™
    949..969     +  RBS            RBS: efficient ribosome binding site from bacteriophage T7 gene 10 (Olins and Rangwala, 1989)
    979..1257    +  CDS            UQCC3: UQCC3_HUMAN - Also known as C11orf83 From Homo sapiens (Human).
   1274..1298    -  protein_bind   attB2: mutant version of attB; recombination site for the Gateway® BP reaction BP Clonase™
   1324..1365    +  CDS            V5 tag: epitope tag from simian virus 5
   1449..1497    +  polyA_signal   HSV TK poly(A) signal: herpes simplex virus thymidine kinase polyadenylation signal (Cole and Stacy, 1985)
   1588..1604    -  polyA_signal   bGH poly(A) signal (fragment): bovine growth hormone polyadenylation signal
   1699..2127    +  rep_origin     f1 ori (sequence partly withheld): f1 bacteriophage origin of replication; arrow indicates direction of (+) strand synthesis
   2141..2470    +  promoter       SV40 promoter: SV40 enhancer and early promoter
   2537..3328    +  CDS            neo: KKA2_KLEPN - Also known as kan, nptII. Experimental evidence at protein level: Swiss-Prot protein existence level 1. Resistance to kanamycin, neomycin, paromomycin, ribostamycin, butirosin and gentamicin B. From Klebsiella pneumoniae.
   3354..3512    +  CDS            ble (fragment): BLE_KLEPN - Experimental evidence at protein level: Swiss-Prot protein existence level 1. Binding protein with a strong affinity to the bleomycin family of antibiotics. Binds to CL990; an antimitotic-antibiotic compound. From Klebsiella pneumoniae.
   3507..3628    +  polyA_signal   SV40 poly(A) signal: SV40 polyadenylation signal
   3701..3717    -  protein_bind   lac operator: The lac repressor binds to the lac operator to inhibit transcription in E. coli. This inhibition can be relieved by adding lactose or isopropyl-β-D-thiogalactopyranoside (IPTG). lac repressor encoded by lacI
   3725..3755    -  promoter       lac promoter: promoter for the E. coli lac operon
   3770..3791    -  protein_bind   CAP binding site: CAP binding activates transcription in the presence of cAMP. E. coli catabolite activator protein
   3804..3896    -  CDS            lacI (fragment): lac repressor; lacI; The lac repressor binds to the lac operator to inhibit transcription in E. coli. This inhibition can be relieved by adding lactose or isopropyl-β-D-thiogalactopyranoside (IPTG).
   4079..4667    -  rep_origin     ori: high-copy-number ColE1/pMB1/pBR322/pUC origin of replication
   4838..5698    -  CDS            AmpR: β-lactamase; bla; confers resistance to ampicillin, carbenicillin, and related antibiotics
   5699..5803    -  promoter       AmpR promoter: bla
