[The description below was written by a language model from this plasmid's Addgene catalogue record and pLannotate feature annotations shown in this document.]
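Description:
pcDNA3.2-C11orf83-V5 is a 5,832 bp mammalian expression plasmid built on the commercial pcDNA3.2 backbone, designed to produce wild-type human UQCC3 (also known as C11orf83) with a C-terminal V5 epitope tag. It is maintained in E. coli through a high-copy ColE1/pUC-type origin and selected with ampicillin via the β-lactamase gene and its own promoter. An f1 origin is also present, which allows single-stranded DNA production.

The short UQCC3 coding sequence sits downstream of the human cytomegalovirus immediate-early enhancer and promoter, which drive strong constitutive transcription in mammalian cells. A T7 promoter lies between the CMV promoter and the insert and can be used for in vitro transcription or as a sequencing primer site. The open reading frame is flanked by attB1 and attB2 Gateway recombination sites. This suggests transfer from an entry clone, although the catalogue lists TOPO cloning as the method. The reading frame continues past attB2 into the V5 tag, and the transcript ends at the herpes simplex virus thymidine kinase polyadenylation signal. A separate cassette places the neomycin phosphotransferase gene under the SV40 early promoter with an SV40 polyadenylation signal, permitting G418 selection of stably transfected cells. Several small annotated fragments (bom, HIV-1 LTR, bGH poly(A), ble, lacI and lac promoter elements) appear to be backbone remnants or partial matches rather than functional parts.

The construct is intended for expression and V5-based detection of UQCC3. The associated publication characterises it as a mitochondrial cardiolipin-binding protein involved in bc1 complex assembly and supercomplex stabilisation.
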