Addgene plasmid #65843: pcDNA3.2-C11orf83-V5
Purpose: Mammalian expression of C terminally V5-tagged C11orf83/UQCC3
Depositing lab: Amos Bairoch. Depositing organization: University of Geneva. Publication: C11orf83, a mitochondrial cardiolipin-binding protein involved in bc1 complex assembly and supercomplex stabilization. Desmurs M, Foti M, Raemy E, Vaz FM, Martinou JC, Bairoch A, Lane L. Mol Cell Biol. 2015 Apr;35(7):1139-56. doi: 10.1128/MCB.01047-14. Epub 2015 Jan 20. PubMed 25605331.
Backbone
  Vector backbone: pCDNA 3.2
  Backbone manufacturer: Life technologies
  Total vector size (bp): 5832
  Vector type: Mammalian Expression
Growth in bacteria
  Bacterial resistance: Ampicillin, 100 μg/mL
  Growth temperature: 37°C
  Growth strain: Top10
  Copy number: High Copy
Gene/Insert
  Gene/Insert name: UQCC3 WT (alt name: C11orf83)
  Species: H. sapiens (human)
  Mutation: WT
  GenBank ID: NM_001085372.2
  Entrez Gene: UQCC3 (a.k.a. C11orf83, CCDS41658.1, MC3DN9, UNQ655)
  Tag / fusion protein: V5 (C terminal on insert)
  Cloning method: TOPO Cloning
  Sequencing primers: 5′ CACCATGGATTCCTTGCGGAAAATGCTGATCTC; 3′ CGGTGACCTCCCGCCGGCG
Terms and licenses: Academic/Nonprofit Terms; Industry Terms: Not Available to Industry
How to cite: pcDNA3.2-C11orf83-V5 was a gift from Amos Bairoch (Addgene plasmid # 65843 ; http://n2t.net/addgene:65843 ; RRID:Addgene_65843)
