>Addgene plasmid #65843 | pcDNA3.2-C11orf83-V5 | addgene partial sequence | sequence record 116429 | CMV-F 5'-CGCAAATGGGCGGTAGGCGTG-3'
CTCTCTGGCTAACTAGAGAACCCACTGCTTACTGGCTTATCGAAATTAATACGACTCACTATAGGGAGAC
CCAAGCTGGCTAGTTAAGCTATCAACAAGTTTGTACAAAAAAGCAGGCTCCGCGGCCGCCTTGTTTAACT
TTAAGAAGGAGCCCTTCACCATGGATTCCTTGCGGAAAATGCTGATCTCAGTCGCAATGCTGGGCGCAGG
GGCTGGCGTGGGCTACGCGCTCCTCGTTATCGTGACCCCGGGAGAGCGGCGGAAGCAGGAAATGCTAAAG
GAGATGCCACTGCAGGACCCAAGGAGCAGGGAGGAGGCGGCCAGGACCCAGCAGCTATTGCTGGCCACTC
TGCAGGAGGCAGCGACCACGCAGGAGAACGTGGCCTGGAGGAAGAACTGGATGGTTGGCGGCGAAGGCGG
CGCCGGCGGGAGGTCACCGAAGGGTGGGCGCGCCGACCCAGCTTTCTTGTACAAAGTGGTTGATCTAGAG
GGCCCGCGGTTCGAAGGTAAGCCTATCCCTAACCCTCTCCTCGGTCTCGATTCTACGCGTACCGGTTAGT
AATGAGTTTAAACGGGGGAGGCTAACTGAAACACGGAAGGAGACAATACCGGAAGGAACCCGCGCTATGA
CGGCAATAAAAAGACAGAATAAAACGCACGGGTGTTGGGTCGTTTGTTCATAAACGCGGGGTTCGGTCCC
AGGGCTGGCACTCTGTCGATACCCCACCGAGACCCCATTGGGGCCAATACGCCCGCG
