>Addgene plasmid #65843 | pcDNA3.2-C11orf83-V5 | addgene partial sequence | sequence record 116430 | TK-pA-R2 5'-GGTGGGGAAAAGGAAGAAAC-3'
TCTCGGTGGGGTATCGACAGAGTGCCAGCCCTGGGACCGAACCCCGCGTTTATGAACAAACGACCCAACA
CCCGTGCGTTTTATTCTGTCTTTTTATTGCCGTCATAGCGCGGGTTCCTTCCGGTATTGTCTCCTTCCGT
GTTTCAGTTAGCCTCCCCCGTTTAAACTCATTACTAACCGGTACGCGTAGAATCGAGACCGAGGAGAGGG
TTAGGGATAGGCTTACCTTCGAACCGCGGGCCCTCTAGATCAACCACTTTGTACAAGAAAGCTGGGTCGG
CGCGCCCACCCTTCGGTGACCTCCCGCCGGCGCCGCCTTCGCCGCCAACCATCCAGTTCTTCCTCCAGGC
CACGTTCTCCTGCGTGGTCGCTGCCTCCTGCAGAGTGGCCAGCAATAGCTGCTGGGTCCTGGCCGCCTCC
TCCCTGCTCCTTGGGTCCTGCAGTGGCATCTCCTTTAGCATTTCCTGCTTCCGCCGCTCTCCCGGGGTCA
CGATAACGAGGAGCGCGTAGCCCACGCCAGCCCCTGCGCCCAGCATTGCGACTGAGATCAGCATTTTCCG
CAAGGAATCCATGGTGAAGGGCTCCTTCTTAAAGTTAAACAAGGCGGCCGCGGAGCCTGCTTTTTTGTAC
AAACTTGTTGATAGCTTAACTAGCCAGCTTGGGTCTCCCTATAGTGAGTCGTATTAATTTCGATAAGCCA
GTAAGCAGTGGGTTCTCTAGTTAGCCAGAGAGCTCTGCTTATATAGACCTCCCACCGTACACGCCTACCG
CCCATTTGCGTCAAT
